Addgene plasmid #161461: pDONR221-NPC1_STOP
Purpose: Gateway entry clone with codon-optimized ORF sequence for subcloning into custom expression vectors. Contains a STOP codon at the end of the codon-optimized ORF sequence.
Depositing lab: RESOLUTE Consortium & Giulio Superti-Furga. Depositing organization: CeMM Research Center for Molecular Medicine. Publication: The RESOLUTE consortium: unlocking SLC transporters for drug discovery. Superti-Furga G, Lackner D, Wiedmer T, Ingles-Prieto A, Barbosa B, Girardi E, Goldmann U, Gurtl B, Klavins K, Klimek C, Lindinger S, Lineiro-Retes E, Muller AC, Onstein S, Redinger G, Reil D, Sedlyarov V, Wolf G, Crawford M, Everley R, ... Steppan CM. Nat Rev Drug Discov. 2020 Jul;19(7):429-430. doi: 10.1038/d41573-020-00056-6. PubMed 32265506.
Backbone
  Vector backbone: pDONR221
  Backbone manufacturer: ThermoFisher Scientific
  Backbone size w/o insert (bp): 2550
  Vector type: Mammalian Expression
Growth in bacteria
  Bacterial resistance: Kanamycin, 50 μg/mL
  Growth temperature: 37°C
  Growth strain: NEB Stable
  Copy number: High Copy
Gene/Insert
  Gene/Insert name: NPC1 (alt name: SLC65A1)
  Species: H. sapiens (human)
  Insert size (bp): 3837
  Entrez Gene: NPC1 (a.k.a. NPC, POGZ, SLC65A1)
  Cloning method: Gateway Cloning
  Sequencing primers: 5′ M13-fwd; 3′ M13-rev
Terms and licenses: Academic/Nonprofit Terms; Industry Terms
Depositor comments: This plasmid contains a STOP codon at the end of the codon-optimized ORF. For the version of this plasmid that does not contain a STOP codon, please see Addgene plasmid 132295 For more information on the full Resolute plasmid collection, please see www.addgene.org/depositor-collections/re-solute/. Please provide your feedback on this plasmid to the RESOLUTE consortium by filling out their RESOLUTE repository feedback form: https://forms.office.com/Pages/ResponsePage.aspx?id=0e05yklzmkS7rjFGQL4N7z4feCLQvEJAmVcOCM_u885UN1JJRko0Ukg4TVQwNTZLOUxPQVJWT1NHUCQlQCN0PWcu
How to cite: pDONR221-NPC1_STOP was a gift from RESOLUTE Consortium & Giulio Superti-Furga (Addgene plasmid # 161461 ; http://n2t.net/addgene:161461 ; RRID:Addgene_161461)
