[The description below was written by a language model from this plasmid's Addgene catalogue record and pLannotate feature annotations shown in this document.]
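Description:
pDONR221-NPC1_STOP is a Gateway entry clone built on the pDONR221 backbone, carrying a codon-optimized open reading frame for human NPC1 (also designated SLC65A1). The sequenced plasmid is about 6.4 kb, of which the insert accounts for roughly 3.8 kb. It is maintained in E. coli through a high-copy ColE1/pUC-type origin and selected with kanamycin via an aminoglycoside phosphotransferase (KanR) gene. Although the catalogue lists the vector type as mammalian expression, the feature table shows no eukaryotic promoter or polyadenylation signal. The plasmid is therefore a shuttle for the ORF rather than an expression construct in its own right.

The NPC1 coding sequence sits between attL1 and attL2 sites, the recombination sites used in the Gateway LR reaction. This allows directional transfer of the ORF into any attR-containing destination vector, which then supplies the promoter, tags and selection marker. This version retains a stop codon at the end of the ORF, so it suits native or N-terminally tagged expression and is not suitable for C-terminal fusions. A companion clone without the stop codon exists for that purpose.

Other annotated elements are typical pDONR backbone remnants. A T7 promoter lies just outside attL2, and rrnB T1 and T2 terminators upstream of attL1 insulate the cassette from read-through transcription. Short lacI and lacZα fragments have no functional role, and M13 primer sites flank the insert for sequencing.

The clone belongs to a consortium collection of solute carrier and related transporter ORFs, made for subcloning into custom expression vectors for transporter research and drug discovery.
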