Features (pLannotate 1.2.2; 10 found; start..end, strand, type, name):
      1..100     +  protein_bind   attL1: mutant version of attL; recombination site for the Gateway® LR reaction LR Clonase™
    106..3939    +  CDS            NPC1: NPC1_HUMAN - Experimental evidence at protein level: Swiss-Prot protein existence level 1. (Microbial infection) Acts as an endosomal entry receptor for ebolavirus. From Homo sapiens (Human).
   3944..4043    -  protein_bind   attL2: mutant version of attL; recombination site for the Gateway® LR reaction LR Clonase™
   4061..4079    -  promoter       T7 promoter: promoter for bacteriophage T7 RNA polymerase
   4213..5022    +  CDS            KanR: aminoglycoside phosphotransferase; aph(3')-Ia; confers resistance to kanamycin in bacteria or G418 (Geneticin®) in eukaryotes
   5169..5757    +  rep_origin     ori: high-copy-number ColE1/pMB1/pBR322/pUC origin of replication
   5940..6032    +  CDS            lacI (fragment): lac repressor; lacI; The lac repressor binds to the lac operator to inhibit transcription in E. coli. This inhibition can be relieved by adding lactose or isopropyl-β-D-thiogalactopyranoside (IPTG).
   6087..6114    -  terminator     rrnB T2 terminator: transcription terminator T2 from the E. coli rrnB gene
   6246..6289    +  terminator     rrnB T1 terminator: Escherichia coli rrnB; transcription terminator T1 from the E. coli rrnB gene
   6336..6372    -  CDS            lacZα (fragment): LacZα fragment of β-galactosidase; lacZ fragment
>Addgene plasmid #161461 | pDONR221-NPC1_STOP | addgene full sequence | sequence record 344648 | Addgene NGS Result
CAAATAATGATTTTATTTTGACTGATAGTGACCTGTTCGTTGCAACACATTGATGAGCAATGCTTTTTTA
TAATGCCAACTTTGTACAAAAAAGCAGGCTCCACCATGACCGCAAGGGGACTGGCCCTGGGACTGCTGCT
GCTGCTGCTGTGCCCAGCCCAGGTGTTCTCTCAGAGCTGCGTGTGGTATGGCGAGTGTGGCATCGCCTAC
GGCGACAAGCGGTACAACTGCGAGTACAGCGGACCACCTAAGCCACTGCCAAAGGACGGCTACGATCTGG
TGCAGGAGCTGTGCCCTGGCTTCTTTTTCGGCAACGTGTCCCTGTGCTGTGACGTGCGGCAGCTGCAGAC
CCTGAAGGATAATCTGCAGCTGCCTCTGCAGTTTCTGTCTAGATGCCCAAGCTGTTTTTATAACCTGCTG
AATCTGTTCTGCGAGCTGACCTGTTCCCCAAGGCAGTCTCAGTTCCTGAACGTGACCGCCACAGAGGACT
ACGTGGATCCCGTGACAAACCAGACCAAGACAAATGTGAAGGAGCTGCAGTACTATGTGGGCCAGAGCTT
CGCCAACGCCATGTATAATGCATGCAGGGACGTGGAGGCACCAAGCTCCAATGATAAGGCCCTGGGACTG
CTGTGCGGCAAGGACGCAGATGCCTGTAACGCCACCAATTGGATCGAGTACATGTTTAACAAGGATAATG
GCCAGGCCCCTTTCACCATCACACCAGTGTTTTCCGACTTCCCCGTGCACGGCATGGAGCCTATGAACAA
TGCCACCAAGGGCTGCGACGAGTCTGTGGATGAGGTGACAGCCCCTTGCAGCTGTCAGGATTGCTCCATC
GTGTGCGGACCTAAGCCACAGCCACCACCTCCACCAGCACCATGGACCATCCTGGGACTGGACGCCATGT
ATGTGATCATGTGGATCACATACATGGCCTTTCTGCTGGTGTTTTTCGGCGCCTTTTTCGCCGTGTGGTG
CTATCGGAAGAGATACTTCGTGAGCGAGTACACCCCCATCGACAGCAACATCGCCTTCAGCGTGAATGCC
TCCGACAAGGGCGAGGCATCCTGCTGTGATCCCGTGAGCGCCGCCTTCGAGGGATGCCTGCGGAGACTGT
TTACCCGGTGGGGCTCTTTCTGCGTGAGAAACCCAGGCTGCGTGATCTTTTTCAGCCTGGTGTTTATCAC
AGCCTGTTCTAGCGGCCTGGTGTTCGTGAGGGTGACCACAAATCCAGTGGATCTGTGGAGCGCCCCATCC
TCTCAGGCAAGGCTGGAGAAGGAGTACTTTGACCAGCACTTCGGCCCATTTTTCAGGACCGAGCAGCTGA
TCATCAGGGCACCACTGACAGATAAGCACATCTACCAGCCATATCCTAGCGGAGCAGACGTGCCCTTCGG
CCCTCCACTGGATATCCAGATCCTGCACCAGGTGCTGGACCTGCAGATCGCCATCGAGAACATCACCGCC
TCCTATGACAATGAGACCGTGACACTGCAGGATATCTGCCTGGCCCCTCTGAGCCCATATAACACCAATT
GTACAATCCTGTCCGTGCTGAACTACTTTCAGAATTCCCACTCTGTGCTGGATCACAAGAAGGGCGACGA
CTTCTTCGTGTACGCCGACTATCACACCCACTTCCTGTACTGCGTGCGGGCCCCTGCCTCTCTGAACGAC
ACCAGCCTGCTGCACGATCCATGTCTGGGCACATTTGGCGGACCCGTGTTCCCTTGGCTGGTGCTGGGCG
GCTATGACGATCAGAACTACAACAATGCCACCGCCCTGGTCATCACCTTCCCTGTGAACAATTACTATAA
TGATACCGAGAAGCTGCAGAGAGCCCAGGCCTGGGAGAAGGAGTTTATCAACTTCGTGAAGAATTACAAG
AACCCAAATCTGACCATCAGCTTCACAGCCGAGCGGTCCATCGAGGACGAGCTGAACAGAGAGAGCGACT
CCGACGTGTTCACCGTGGTCATCAGCTATGCCATCATGTTCCTGTACATCAGCCTGGCCCTGGGCCACAT
GAAGTCCTGCAGGCGCCTGCTGGTGGATAGCAAGGTGTCCCTGGGCATCGCCGGCATCCTGATCGTGCTG
AGCTCCGTGGCCTGTTCCCTGGGCGTGTTCTCTTATATCGGCCTGCCTCTGACCCTGATCGTGATCGAAG
TGATCCCATTTCTGGTGCTGGCCGTGGGCGTGGACAATATCTTCATCCTGGTGCAGGCATACCAGAGGGA
CGAGCGCCTGCAGGGAGAGACACTGGATCAGCAGCTGGGAAGGGTGCTGGGAGAGGTGGCACCATCCATG
TTTCTGTCTAGCTTCTCTGAGACCGTGGCCTTTTTCCTGGGCGCCCTGTCCGTGATGCCAGCAGTGCACA
CATTTTCTCTGTTCGCCGGCCTGGCCGTGTTTATCGACTTCCTGCTGCAGATCACCTGCTTCGTGAGCCT
GCTGGGCCTGGACATCAAGAGGCAGGAGAAGAACCGCCTGGATATCTTCTGCTGCGTGCGGGGAGCAGAG
GACGGCACATCCGTGCAGGCCTCTGAGAGCTGTCTGTTCCGGTTTTTCAAGAATTCCTATTCTCCACTGC
TGCTGAAGGACTGGATGAGACCCATCGTGATCGCCATCTTTGTGGGCGTGCTGAGCTTCTCCATCGCCGT
GCTGAACAAGGTGGACATCGGCCTGGATCAGTCTCTGAGCATGCCCGACGATAGCTATATGGTGGATTAC
TTTAAGTCCATCTCTCAGTATCTGCACGCAGGACCACCCGTGTACTTCGTGCTGGAGGAGGGCCACGACT
ACACCTCCTCTAAGGGCCAGAATATGGTGTGCGGCGGCATGGGCTGTAACAATGATTCCCTGGTGCAGCA
GATCTTCAACGCCGCCCAGCTGGACAATTATACACGGATCGGCTTTGCCCCCAGCTCCTGGATCGACGAT
TACTTCGATTGGGTGAAGCCTCAGTCTAGCTGCTGTAGAGTGGACAACATCACCGATCAGTTTTGCAATG
CAAGCGTGGTGGACCCTGCATGCGTGAGGTGTAGGCCACTGACACCAGAGGGCAAGCAGAGGCCACAGGG
AGGCGACTTCATGCGCTTCCTGCCTATGTTCCTGTCCGACAACCCAAATCCAAAGTGTGGCAAGGGAGGA
CACGCAGCATACTCCTCTGCCGTGAACATCCTGCTGGGACACGGAACCAGGGTGGGAGCCACATACTTCA
TGACCTACCACACAGTGCTGCAGACCTCCGCCGACTTCATCGATGCCCTGAAGAAGGCCAGGCTGATCGC
CTCTAACGTGACCGAGACAATGGGCATCAATGGCTCTGCCTATCGCGTGTTTCCCTACAGCGTGTTTTAC
GTGTTCTATGAGCAGTACCTGACCATCATCGACGATACAATCTTTAACCTGGGCGTGAGCCTGGGCGCCA
TCTTCCTGGTGACCATGGTGCTGCTGGGATGCGAGCTGTGGTCCGCCGTGATCATGTGCGCCACAATCGC
CATGGTGCTGGTGAATATGTTCGGCGTGATGTGGCTGTGGGGCATCAGCCTGAACGCCGTGTCCCTGGTG
AACCTGGTCATGTCTTGCGGCATCAGCGTGGAGTTTTGTAGCCACATCACCAGAGCCTTCACAGTGTCCA
TGAAGGGATCTAGGGTGGAGAGAGCAGAGGAGGCCCTGGCACACATGGGAAGCTCCGTGTTTTCTGGCAT
CACCCTGACAAAGTTCGGCGGCATCGTGGTGCTGGCCTTTGCCAAGAGCCAGATCTTCCAGATCTTTTAT
TTCCGGATGTACCTGGCAATGGTGCTGCTGGGAGCAACCCACGGCCTGATCTTTCTGCCCGTGCTGCTGT
CTTATATCGGCCCTAGCGTGAACAAGGCCAAGTCCTGCGCCACCGAGGAGAGATACAAGGGCACAGAGCG
GGAGAGACTGCTGAATTTCTGAGACCCAGCTTTCTTGTACAAAGTTGGCATTATAAGAAAGCATTGCTTA
TCAATTTGTTGCAACGAACAGGTCACTATCAGTCAAAATAAAATCATTATTTGCCATCCAGCTGATATCC
CCTATAGTGAGTCGTATTACATGGTCATAGCTGTTTCCTGGCAGCTCTGGCCCGTGTCTCAAAATCTCTG
ATGTTACATTGCACAAGATAAAAATATATCATCATGAACAATAAAACTGTCTGCTTACATAAACAGTAAT
ACAAGGGGTGTTATGAGCCATATTCAACGGGAAACGTCGAGGCCGCGATTAAATTCCAACATGGATGCTG
ATTTATATGGGTATAAATGGGCTCGCGATAATGTCGGGCAATCAGGTGCGACAATCTATCGCTTGTATGG
GAAGCCCGATGCGCCAGAGTTGTTTCTGAAACATGGCAAAGGTAGCGTTGCCAATGATGTTACAGATGAG
ATGGTCAGACTAAACTGGCTGACGGAATTTATGCCTCTTCCGACCATCAAGCATTTTATCCGTACTCCTG
ATGATGCATGGTTACTCACCACTGCGATCCCCGGAAAAACAGCATTCCAGGTATTAGAAGAATATCCTGA
TTCAGGTGAAAATATTGTTGATGCGCTGGCAGTGTTCCTGCGCCGGTTGCATTCGATTCCTGTTTGTAAT
TGTCCTTTTAACAGCGATCGCGTATTTCGTCTCGCTCAGGCGCAATCACGAATGAATAACGGTTTGGTTG
ATGCGAGTGATTTTGATGACGAGCGTAATGGCTGGCCTGTTGAACAAGTCTGGAAAGAAATGCATAAACT
TTTGCCATTCTCACCGGATTCAGTCGTCACTCATGGTGATTTCTCACTTGATAACCTTATTTTTGACGAG
GGGAAATTAATAGGTTGTATTGATGTTGGACGAGTCGGAATCGCAGACCGATACCAGGATCTTGCCATCC
TATGGAACTGCCTCGGTGAGTTTTCTCCTTCATTACAGAAACGGCTTTTTCAAAAATATGGTATTGATAA
TCCTGATATGAATAAATTGCAGTTTCATTTGATGCTCGATGAGTTTTTCTAATCAGAATTGGTTAATTGG
TTGTAACACTGGCAGAGCATTACGCTGACTTGACGGGACGGCGCAAGCTCATGACCAAAATCCCTTAACG
TGAGTTACGCGTCGTTCCACTGAGCGTCAGACCCCGTAGAAAAGATCAAAGGATCTTCTTGAGATCCTTT
TTTTCTGCGCGTAATCTGCTGCTTGCAAACAAAAAAACCACCGCTACCAGCGGTGGTTTGTTTGCCGGAT
CAAGAGCTACCAACTCTTTTTCCGAAGGTAACTGGCTTCAGCAGAGCGCAGATACCAAATACTGTTCTTC
TAGTGTAGCCGTAGTTAGGCCACCACTTCAAGAACTCTGTAGCACCGCCTACATACCTCGCTCTGCTAAT
CCTGTTACCAGTGGCTGCTGCCAGTGGCGATAAGTCGTGTCTTACCGGGTTGGACTCAAGACGATAGTTA
CCGGATAAGGCGCAGCGGTCGGGCTGAACGGGGGGTTCGTGCACACAGCCCAGCTTGGAGCGAACGACCT
ACACCGAACTGAGATACCTACAGCGTGAGCTATGAGAAAGCGCCACGCTTCCCGAAGGGAGAAAGGCGGA
CAGGTATCCGGTAAGCGGCAGGGTCGGAACAGGAGAGCGCACGAGGGAGCTTCCAGGGGGAAACGCCTGG
TATCTTTATAGTCCTGTCGGGTTTCGCCACCTCTGACTTGAGCGTCGATTTTTGTGATGCTCGTCAGGGG
GGCGGAGCCTATGGAAAAACGCCAGCAACGCGGCCTTTTTACGGTTCCTGGCCTTTTGCTGGCCTTTTGC
TCACATGTTCTTTCCTGCGTTATCCCCTGATTCTGTGGATAACCGTATTACCGCCTTTGAGTGAGCTGAT
ACCGCTCGCCGCAGCCGAACGACCGAGCGCAGCGAGTCAGTGAGCGAGGAAGCGGAAGAGCGCCCAATAC
GCAAACCGCCTCTCCCCGCGCGTTGGCCGATTCATTAATGCAGCTGGCACGACAGGTTTCCCGACTGGAA
AGCGGGCAGTGAGCGCAACGCAATTAATACGCGTACCGCTAGCCAGGAAGAGTTTGTAGAAACGCAAAAA
GGCCATCCGTCAGGATGGCCTTCTGCTTAGTTTGATGCCTGGCAGTTTATGGCGGGCGTCCTGCCCGCCA
CCCTCCGGGCCGTTGCTTCACAACGTTCAAATCCGCTCCCGGCGGATTTGTCCTACTCAGGAGAGCGTTC
ACCGACAAACAACAGATAAAACGAAAGGCCCAGTCTTCCGACTGAGCCTTTCGTTTTATTTGATGCCTGG
CAGTTCCCTACTCTCGCGTTAACGCTAGCATGGATGTTTTCCCAGTCACGACGTTGTAAAACGACGGCCA
GTCTTAAGCTCGGGCCC
