>Addgene plasmid #161461 | pDONR221-NPC1_STOP | depositor partial sequence | sequence record 312857 | Codon-optimized ORF of NPC1
ATGACCGCAAGGGGACTGGCCCTGGGACTGCTGCTGCTGCTGCTGTGCCCAGCCCAGGTGTTCTCTCAGA
GCTGCGTGTGGTATGGCGAGTGTGGCATCGCCTACGGCGACAAGCGGTACAACTGCGAGTACAGCGGACC
ACCTAAGCCACTGCCAAAGGACGGCTACGATCTGGTGCAGGAGCTGTGCCCTGGCTTCTTTTTCGGCAAC
GTGTCCCTGTGCTGTGACGTGCGGCAGCTGCAGACCCTGAAGGATAATCTGCAGCTGCCTCTGCAGTTTC
TGTCTAGATGCCCAAGCTGTTTTTATAACCTGCTGAATCTGTTCTGCGAGCTGACCTGTTCCCCAAGGCA
GTCTCAGTTCCTGAACGTGACCGCCACAGAGGACTACGTGGATCCCGTGACAAACCAGACCAAGACAAAT
GTGAAGGAGCTGCAGTACTATGTGGGCCAGAGCTTCGCCAACGCCATGTATAATGCATGCAGGGACGTGG
AGGCACCAAGCTCCAATGATAAGGCCCTGGGACTGCTGTGCGGCAAGGACGCAGATGCCTGTAACGCCAC
CAATTGGATCGAGTACATGTTTAACAAGGATAATGGCCAGGCCCCTTTCACCATCACACCAGTGTTTTCC
GACTTCCCCGTGCACGGCATGGAGCCTATGAACAATGCCACCAAGGGCTGCGACGAGTCTGTGGATGAGG
TGACAGCCCCTTGCAGCTGTCAGGATTGCTCCATCGTGTGCGGACCTAAGCCACAGCCACCACCTCCACC
AGCACCATGGACCATCCTGGGACTGGACGCCATGTATGTGATCATGTGGATCACATACATGGCCTTTCTG
CTGGTGTTTTTCGGCGCCTTTTTCGCCGTGTGGTGCTATCGGAAGAGATACTTCGTGAGCGAGTACACCC
CCATCGACAGCAACATCGCCTTCAGCGTGAATGCCTCCGACAAGGGCGAGGCATCCTGCTGTGATCCCGT
GAGCGCCGCCTTCGAGGGATGCCTGCGGAGACTGTTTACCCGGTGGGGCTCTTTCTGCGTGAGAAACCCA
GGCTGCGTGATCTTTTTCAGCCTGGTGTTTATCACAGCCTGTTCTAGCGGCCTGGTGTTCGTGAGGGTGA
CCACAAATCCAGTGGATCTGTGGAGCGCCCCATCCTCTCAGGCAAGGCTGGAGAAGGAGTACTTTGACCA
GCACTTCGGCCCATTTTTCAGGACCGAGCAGCTGATCATCAGGGCACCACTGACAGATAAGCACATCTAC
CAGCCATATCCTAGCGGAGCAGACGTGCCCTTCGGCCCTCCACTGGATATCCAGATCCTGCACCAGGTGC
TGGACCTGCAGATCGCCATCGAGAACATCACCGCCTCCTATGACAATGAGACCGTGACACTGCAGGATAT
CTGCCTGGCCCCTCTGAGCCCATATAACACCAATTGTACAATCCTGTCCGTGCTGAACTACTTTCAGAAT
TCCCACTCTGTGCTGGATCACAAGAAGGGCGACGACTTCTTCGTGTACGCCGACTATCACACCCACTTCC
TGTACTGCGTGCGGGCCCCTGCCTCTCTGAACGACACCAGCCTGCTGCACGATCCATGTCTGGGCACATT
TGGCGGACCCGTGTTCCCTTGGCTGGTGCTGGGCGGCTATGACGATCAGAACTACAACAATGCCACCGCC
CTGGTCATCACCTTCCCTGTGAACAATTACTATAATGATACCGAGAAGCTGCAGAGAGCCCAGGCCTGGG
AGAAGGAGTTTATCAACTTCGTGAAGAATTACAAGAACCCAAATCTGACCATCAGCTTCACAGCCGAGCG
GTCCATCGAGGACGAGCTGAACAGAGAGAGCGACTCCGACGTGTTCACCGTGGTCATCAGCTATGCCATC
ATGTTCCTGTACATCAGCCTGGCCCTGGGCCACATGAAGTCCTGCAGGCGCCTGCTGGTGGATAGCAAGG
TGTCCCTGGGCATCGCCGGCATCCTGATCGTGCTGAGCTCCGTGGCCTGTTCCCTGGGCGTGTTCTCTTA
TATCGGCCTGCCTCTGACCCTGATCGTGATCGAAGTGATCCCATTTCTGGTGCTGGCCGTGGGCGTGGAC
AATATCTTCATCCTGGTGCAGGCATACCAGAGGGACGAGCGCCTGCAGGGAGAGACACTGGATCAGCAGC
TGGGAAGGGTGCTGGGAGAGGTGGCACCATCCATGTTTCTGTCTAGCTTCTCTGAGACCGTGGCCTTTTT
CCTGGGCGCCCTGTCCGTGATGCCAGCAGTGCACACATTTTCTCTGTTCGCCGGCCTGGCCGTGTTTATC
GACTTCCTGCTGCAGATCACCTGCTTCGTGAGCCTGCTGGGCCTGGACATCAAGAGGCAGGAGAAGAACC
GCCTGGATATCTTCTGCTGCGTGCGGGGAGCAGAGGACGGCACATCCGTGCAGGCCTCTGAGAGCTGTCT
GTTCCGGTTTTTCAAGAATTCCTATTCTCCACTGCTGCTGAAGGACTGGATGAGACCCATCGTGATCGCC
ATCTTTGTGGGCGTGCTGAGCTTCTCCATCGCCGTGCTGAACAAGGTGGACATCGGCCTGGATCAGTCTC
TGAGCATGCCCGACGATAGCTATATGGTGGATTACTTTAAGTCCATCTCTCAGTATCTGCACGCAGGACC
ACCCGTGTACTTCGTGCTGGAGGAGGGCCACGACTACACCTCCTCTAAGGGCCAGAATATGGTGTGCGGC
GGCATGGGCTGTAACAATGATTCCCTGGTGCAGCAGATCTTCAACGCCGCCCAGCTGGACAATTATACAC
GGATCGGCTTTGCCCCCAGCTCCTGGATCGACGATTACTTCGATTGGGTGAAGCCTCAGTCTAGCTGCTG
TAGAGTGGACAACATCACCGATCAGTTTTGCAATGCAAGCGTGGTGGACCCTGCATGCGTGAGGTGTAGG
CCACTGACACCAGAGGGCAAGCAGAGGCCACAGGGAGGCGACTTCATGCGCTTCCTGCCTATGTTCCTGT
CCGACAACCCAAATCCAAAGTGTGGCAAGGGAGGACACGCAGCATACTCCTCTGCCGTGAACATCCTGCT
GGGACACGGAACCAGGGTGGGAGCCACATACTTCATGACCTACCACACAGTGCTGCAGACCTCCGCCGAC
TTCATCGATGCCCTGAAGAAGGCCAGGCTGATCGCCTCTAACGTGACCGAGACAATGGGCATCAATGGCT
CTGCCTATCGCGTGTTTCCCTACAGCGTGTTTTACGTGTTCTATGAGCAGTACCTGACCATCATCGACGA
TACAATCTTTAACCTGGGCGTGAGCCTGGGCGCCATCTTCCTGGTGACCATGGTGCTGCTGGGATGCGAG
CTGTGGTCCGCCGTGATCATGTGCGCCACAATCGCCATGGTGCTGGTGAATATGTTCGGCGTGATGTGGC
TGTGGGGCATCAGCCTGAACGCCGTGTCCCTGGTGAACCTGGTCATGTCTTGCGGCATCAGCGTGGAGTT
TTGTAGCCACATCACCAGAGCCTTCACAGTGTCCATGAAGGGATCTAGGGTGGAGAGAGCAGAGGAGGCC
CTGGCACACATGGGAAGCTCCGTGTTTTCTGGCATCACCCTGACAAAGTTCGGCGGCATCGTGGTGCTGG
CCTTTGCCAAGAGCCAGATCTTCCAGATCTTTTATTTCCGGATGTACCTGGCAATGGTGCTGCTGGGAGC
AACCCACGGCCTGATCTTTCTGCCCGTGCTGCTGTCTTATATCGGCCCTAGCGTGAACAAGGCCAAGTCC
TGCGCCACCGAGGAGAGATACAAGGGCACAGAGCGGGAGAGACTGCTGAATTTCTGA
